Addgene plasmid #32617: cLS-F2
Depositing lab: Connie Cepko. Depositing organization: Harvard Medical School. Publication: Analysis of thyroid response element activity during retinal development. Billings NA, Emerson MM, Cepko CL. PLoS One. 2010 . 5(10):e13739. 10.1371/journal.pone.0013739 PubMed 21060789.
Backbone
  Vector backbone: Stagia3
  Backbone manufacturer: Mark Emerson
  Backbone size w/o insert (bp): 6610
  Vector type: Mammalian Expression
Growth in bacteria
  Bacterial resistance: Ampicillin, 100 μg/mL
  Growth temperature: 37°C
  Growth strain: DH5alpha
  Copy number: Unknown
Gene/Insert
  Gene/Insert name: rGH-PAL
  Species: G. gallus (chicken)
  Insert size (bp): 29
  Cloning method: Restriction Enzyme; 5′ cloning site XhoI (not destroyed); 3′ cloning site EcoRI (not destroyed)
  Sequencing primers: 5′ GTTCCGCGCACATTTCCCCG
Terms and licenses: Academic/Nonprofit Terms; Industry Terms: Not Available to Industry
How to cite: cLS-F2 was a gift from Connie Cepko (Addgene plasmid # 32617 ; http://n2t.net/addgene:32617 ; RRID:Addgene_32617)
