[The description below was written by a language model from this plasmid's Addgene catalogue record and pLannotate feature annotations shown in this document.]
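Description:
cLS-F2 is a reporter plasmid built on the Stagia3 backbone, catalogued as a mammalian expression vector of about 6.6 kb. It is propagated in E. coli through a high-copy ColE1/pUC-type origin and selected with ampicillin via the β-lactamase gene and its own promoter. Remnants of the lac promoter/operator region, small lacI fragments, and an SV40 origin with an adjacent SV40 polyadenylation signal are also annotated in the backbone.

The payload is a very short (29 bp) insert cloned between XhoI and EcoRI sites that remain intact. The catalogue calls it rGH-PAL and lists chicken as the species. Given the associated study of thyroid response element activity during retinal development, it is presumably a candidate thyroid hormone response element, although the record does not describe the element further, and the insert name differs from the plasmid name without explanation.

The insert is not annotated in the feature table. The most likely position is the unannotated interval between an upstream insulating module and a bicistronic reporter. That module, a synthetic poly(A) signal followed by the human α2-globin RNA polymerase II pause site, serves to block read-through transcription from the backbone. The reporter consists of EGFP, an EMCV IRES and a placental alkaline phosphatase coding sequence (annotated as a SEAP fragment), terminated by β-globin sequences including the rabbit β-globin poly(A) signal.

No promoter is annotated upstream of EGFP, so the record does not identify the basal promoter. In this arrangement, reporter output should depend on the activity of the inserted element, giving both fluorescent and enzymatic histochemical readouts from a single transcript. The construct is suited to testing cis-regulatory activity in retinal tissue.
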