Features (pLannotate 1.2.2; 18 found; start..end, strand, type, name):
     46..94      +  polyA_signal   poly(A) signal: synthetic polyadenylation signal
    108..199     +  misc_feature   pause site: RNA polymerase II transcriptional pause signal from the human α2 globin gene
    344..1063    +  CDS            EGFP: the original enhanced GFP (Yang et al., 1996) mammalian codon-optimized
   1074..1643    +  misc_feature   IRES: internal ribosome entry site (IRES) of the encephalomyocarditis virus (EMCV)
   1656..3156    +  CDS            SEAP (fragment): secreted alkaline phosphatase from human placenta The natural enzyme has a C-terminal transmembrane sequence that is replaced by a GPI anchor.
   3578..3649    +  CDS            HBB (fragment): HBB_PONPY - Experimental evidence at transcript level: Swiss-Prot protein existence level 2. Involved in oxygen transport from the lung to the various peripheral tissues. From Pongo pygmaeus (Bornean orangutan).
   3720..3775    +  polyA_signal   β-globin poly(A) signal: rabbit β-globin polyadenylation signal (Gil and Proudfoot, 1987)
   4158..4174    -  protein_bind   lac operator: The lac repressor binds to the lac operator to inhibit transcription in E. coli. This inhibition can be relieved by adding lactose or isopropyl-β-D-thiogalactopyranoside (IPTG). lac repressor encoded by lacI
   4182..4212    -  promoter       lac promoter: promoter for the E. coli lac operon
   4227..4248    -  protein_bind   CAP binding site: CAP binding activates transcription in the presence of cAMP. E. coli catabolite activator protein
   4261..4300    -  CDS            lacI (fragment): lac repressor; lacI; The lac repressor binds to the lac operator to inhibit transcription in E. coli. This inhibition can be relieved by adding lactose or isopropyl-β-D-thiogalactopyranoside (IPTG).
   4307..4329    +  promoter       SV40 promoter (fragment): SV40 enhancer and early promoter
   4353..4488    +  rep_origin     SV40 ori: SV40 origin of replication
   4508..4642    +  polyA_signal   SV40 poly(A) signal: SV40 polyadenylation signal
   4644..4698    -  CDS            lacI (fragment): lac repressor; lacI; The lac repressor binds to the lac operator to inhibit transcription in E. coli. This inhibition can be relieved by adding lactose or isopropyl-β-D-thiogalactopyranoside (IPTG).
   4881..5469    -  rep_origin     ori: high-copy-number ColE1/pMB1/pBR322/pUC origin of replication
   5640..6500    -  CDS            AmpR: β-lactamase; bla; confers resistance to ampicillin, carbenicillin, and related antibiotics
   6501..6605    -  promoter       AmpR promoter: bla
>Addgene plasmid #32617 | cLS-F2 | depositor full sequence | sequence record 55256 | cLS-F2 sequence 6631 bps
GTCGAGAAGTAATATTAAGGTACGGGAGGTACTTGGAGCGGCCGCAATAAAATATCTTTATTTTCATTAC
ATCTGTGTGTTGGTTTTTTGTGTGAATCGATAGTACTAACATACGCTCTCCATCAAAACAAAACGAAACA
AAACAAACTAGCAAAATAGGCTGTCCCCAGTGCAAGTGCAGGTGCCAGAACATTTCTCTATCGATAGTCG
ACCAATTGCTCGAGTTATTGACCCCAGCTGAGGTCAAGTTACGGAATTCTATATAATGGAAGCTTGACCG
GAGCCGTTAGTTGCCCGTCGGACGCGATTTGCGAGGCGCTTTATGCGCGCACCGGTCGCCACCATGGTGA
GCAAGGGCGAGGAGCTGTTCACCGGGGTGGTGCCCATCCTGGTCGAGCTGGACGGCGACGTAAACGGCCA
CAAGTTCAGCGTGTCCGGCGAGGGCGAGGGCGATGCCACCTACGGCAAGCTGACCCTGAAGTTCATCTGC
ACCACCGGCAAGCTGCCCGTGCCCTGGCCCACCCTCGTGACCACCCTGACCTACGGCGTGCAGTGCTTCA
GCCGCTACCCCGACCACATGAAGCAGCACGACTTCTTCAAGTCCGCCATGCCCGAAGGCTACGTCCAGGA
GCGCACCATCTTCTTCAAGGACGACGGCAACTACAAGACCCGCGCCGAGGTGAAGTTCGAGGGCGACACC
CTGGTGAACCGCATCGAGCTGAAGGGCATCGACTTCAAGGAGGACGGCAACATCCTGGGGCACAAGCTGG
AGTACAACTACAACAGCCACAACGTCTATATCATGGCCGACAAGCAGAAGAACGGCATCAAGGTGAACTT
CAAGATCCGCCACAACATCGAGGACGGCAGCGTGCAGCTCGCCGACCACTACCAGCAGAACACCCCCATC
GGCGACGGCCCCGTGCTGCTGCCCGACAACCACTACCTGAGCACCCAGTCCGCCCTGAGCAAAGACCCCA
ACGAGAAGCGCGATCACATGGTCCTGCTGGAGTTCGTGACCGCCGCCGGGATCACTCTCGGCATGGACGA
GCTGTACAAGTAAAGCGGCCAATTCTCCCTCCCCCCCCCCTAACGTTACTGGCCGAAGCCGCTTGGAATA
AGGCCGGTGTGCGTTTGTCTATATGTTATTTTCCACCATATTGCCGTCTTTTGGCAATGTGAGGGCCCGG
AAACCTGGCCCTGTCTTCTTGACGAGCATTCCTAGGGGTCTTTCCCCTCTCGCCAAAGGAATGCAAGGTC
TGTTGAATGTCGTGAAGGAAGCAGTTCCTCTGGAAGCTTCTTGAAGACAAACAACGTCTGTAGCGACCCT
TTGCAGGCAGCGGAACCCCCCACCTGGCGACAGGTGCCTCTGCGGCCAAAAGCCACGTGTATAAGATACA
CCTGCAAAGGCGGCACAACCCCAGTGCCACGTTGTGAGTTGGATAGTTGTGGAAAGAGTCAAATGGCTCT
CCTCAAGCGTATTCAACAAGGGGCTGAAGGATGCCCAGAAGGTACCCCATTGTATGGGATCTGATCTGGG
GCCTCGGTGCACATGCTTTACGTGTGTTTAGTCGAGGTTAAAAAAACGTCTAGGCCCCCCGAACCACGGG
GACGTGGTTTTCCTTTGAAAAACACGATGATAATATGGGGTCGAGGCTGCTGCTGCTGCTGCTGCTGGGC
CTGAGGCTACAGCTCTCCCTGGGCATCATCCTAGTTGAGGAGGAGAACCCGGACTTCTGGAACCGCGAGG
CAGCCGAGGCCCTGGGTGCCGCCAAGAAGCTGCAGCCTGCACAGACAGCCGCCAAGAACCTCATCATCTT
CCTGGGCGATGGGATGGGGGTGTCTACGGTGACAGCTGCCAGGATCCTAAAAGGGCAGAAGAAGGACAAA
CTGGGGCCTGAGATACCCCTGGCCATGGACCGCTTCCCATATGTGGCTCTGTCCAAGACATACAATGTAG
ACAAACATGTGCCAGACAGTGGAGCCACAGCCACGGCCTACCTGTGCGGGGTCAAGGGCAACTTCCAGAC
CATTGGCTTGAGTGCAGCCGCCCGCTTTAACCAGTGCAACACGACACGCGGCAACGAGGTCATCTCCGTG
ATGAATCGGGCCAAGAAAGCAGGGAAGTCAGTGGGAGTGGTAACCACCACACGAGTGCAGCACGCCTCGC
CAGCCGGCACCTACGCCCACACGGTGAACCGCAACTGGTACTCGGACGCCGACGTGCCTGCCTCGGCCCG
CCAGGAGGGGTGCCAGGACATCGCTACGCAGCTCATCTCCAACATGGACATTGATGTGATCCTAGGTGGA
GGCCGAAAGTACATGTTTCGCATGGGAACCCCAGACCCTGAGTACCCAGATGACTACAGCCAAGGTGGGA
CCAGGCTGGACGGGAAGAATCTGGTGCAGGAATGGCTCGGCGAACGCCAGGGTGCCCGGTACGTGTGGAA
CCGCACTGAGCTCATGCAGGCTTCCCTGGACCCGTCTGTGACCCATCTCATGGGTCTCTTTGAGCCTGGA
GACATGAAATACGAGATCCACCGAGACTCCACACTGGACCCCTCCCTGATGGAGATGACAGAGGCTGCCC
TGCGCCTGCTGAGCAGACACCCCCGCGGCTTCTTCCTCTTCGTGGAGGGTGGTCGCATCGACCATGGTCA
TCATGAAAGCAGGGCTTACCGGGCACTGACTGAGACGATCATGTTCGACGACGCCATTGAGAGGGCGGGC
CAGCTCACCAGCGAGGAGGACACGCTGAGCCTCGTCACTGCCGACCACTCCCACGTCTTCTCCTTCGGAG
GCTACCCCCTGCGAGGGAGCTCCTTCATCGGGCTGGCCGCTGGCAAGGCCCGGGACAGGAAGGCCTACAC
GGTCCTCCTATACGGAAACGGTCCAGGCTATGTGCTCAAGGACGGCGCCCGGCCGGATGTTACCGAGAGC
GAGAGCGGGAGCCCCGAGTATCGGCAGCAGTCAGCAGTGCCCCTGGACGAAGAGACCCACGCAGGCGAGG
ACGTGGCGGTGTTCGCGCGCGGCCCGCAGGCGCACCTGGTTCACGGCGTGCAGGAGCAGACCTTCATAGC
GCACGTCATGGCCTTCGCCGCCTGCCTGGAGCCCTACACCGCCTGCGACCTGGCGCCCCCCGCCGGCACC
ACCGACGCCGCGCACCCGGGGCGGTCCGTGGTCCCCGCGTTGCTTCCTCTGCTGGCCGGGACCCTGCTGC
TGCTGGAGACGGCCACTGCTCCCTGAGTGTCCCGTCCCTGGGGCTCCTGCTTCCCCATCCCGGAGTTCTC
CTGCTCCCCACCTCCTGTCGTCCTGCCTGGCCTCCAGCCCGAGTCGTCATCCCCGGAGTCCCTATACAGA
GGTCCTGCCATGGAACCTTCCCCTCCCCGTGCGCTCTGGGGACTGAGCCCATGACACCAAACCTGCCCCT
TGGCTGCTCTCGGACTCCCTACCCCAACCCCAGGGACTGCAGGTTGTGCCCTGTGGCTGCCTGCACCCCA
GGAAAGGAGGGGGCTCAGGCCATCCAGCCACCACCTACAGCCCAGTGGGTACGGTCGAGGATATCGCGGC
CGGCCGCACTCCTCAGGTGCAGGCTGCCTATCAGAAGGTGGTGGCTGGTGTGGCCAATGCCCTGGCTCAC
AAATACCACTGAGATCTTTTTCCCTCTGCCAAAAATTATGGGGACATCATGAAGCCCCTTGAGCATCTGA
CTTCTGGCTAATAAAGGAAATTTATTTTCATTGCAATAGTGTGTTGGAATTTTTTGTGTCTCTCACTCGG
AAGGACATATGGGAGGGCAAATCATTTAAAACATCAGAATGAGTATTTGGTTTAGAGTTTGGCAACATAT
GCCATATGCTGGCTGCCATGAACAAAGGTGGCTATAAAGAGGTCATCAGTATATGAAACAGCCCCCTGCT
GTCCATTCCTTATTCCATAGAAAAGCCTTGACTTGAGGTTAGATTTTTTTTATATTTTGTTTTGTGTTAT
TTTTTTCTTTAACATCCCTAAAATTTTCCTTACATGTTTTACTAGCCAGATTTTTCCTCCTCTCCTGACT
ACTCCCAGTCATAGCTGTCCCTCTTCTCTTATGAAGATCCCTCGACCTGCAGCCCAAGCTTGGCGTAATC
ATGGTCATAGCTGTTTCCTGTGTGAAATTGTTATCCGCTCACAATTCCACACAACATACGAGCCGGAAGC
ATAAAGTGTAAAGCCTGGGGTGCCTAATGAGTGAGCTAACTCACATTAATTGCGTTGCGCTCACTGCCCG
CTTTCCAGTCGGGAAACCTGTCGTGCCAGCGGATCCGCATCTCAATTAGTCAGCAACCATAGTCCCGCCC
CTAACTCCGCCCATCCCGCCCCTAACTCCGCCCAGTTCCGCCCATTCTCCGCCCCATGGCTGACTAATTT
TTTTTATTTATGCAGAGGCCGAGGCCGCCTCGGCCTCTGAGCTATTCCAGAAGTAGTGAGGAGGCTTTTT
TGGAGGCCTAGGCTTTTGCAAAAAGCTAACTTGTTTATTGCAGCTTATAATGGTTACAAATAAAGCAATA
GCATCACAAATTTCACAAATAAAGCATTTTTTTCACTGCATTCTAGTTGTGGTTTGTCCAAACTCATCAA
TGTATCTTATCATGTCTGGATCCGCTGCATTAATGAATCGGCCAACGCGCGGGGAGAGGCGGTTTGCGTA
TTGGGCGCTCTTCCGCTTCCTCGCTCACTGACTCGCTGCGCTCGGTCGTTCGGCTGCGGCGAGCGGTATC
AGCTCACTCAAAGGCGGTAATACGGTTATCCACAGAATCAGGGGATAACGCAGGAAAGAACATGTGAGCA
AAAGGCCAGCAAAAGGCCAGGAACCGTAAAAAGGCCGCGTTGCTGGCGTTTTTCCATAGGCTCCGCCCCC
CTGACGAGCATCACAAAAATCGACGCTCAAGTCAGAGGTGGCGAAACCCGACAGGACTATAAAGATACCA
GGCGTTTCCCCCTGGAAGCTCCCTCGTGCGCTCTCCTGTTCCGACCCTGCCGCTTACCGGATACCTGTCC
GCCTTTCTCCCTTCGGGAAGCGTGGCGCTTTCTCAATGCTCACGCTGTAGGTATCTCAGTTCGGTGTAGG
TCGTTCGCTCCAAGCTGGGCTGTGTGCACGAACCCCCCGTTCAGCCCGACCGCTGCGCCTTATCCGGTAA
CTATCGTCTTGAGTCCAACCCGGTAAGACACGACTTATCGCCACTGGCAGCAGCCACTGGTAACAGGATT
AGCAGAGCGAGGTATGTAGGCGGTGCTACAGAGTTCTTGAAGTGGTGGCCTAACTACGGCTACACTAGAA
GGACAGTATTTGGTATCTGCGCTCTGCTGAAGCCAGTTACCTTCGGAAAAAGAGTTGGTAGCTCTTGATC
CGGCAAACAAACCACCGCTGGTAGCGGTGGTTTTTTTGTTTGCAAGCAGCAGATTACGCGCAGAAAAAAA
GGATCTCAAGAAGATCCTTTGATCTTTTCTACGGGGTCTGACGCTCAGTGGAACGAAAACTCACGTTAAG
GGATTTTGGTCATGAGATTATCAAAAAGGATCTTCACCTAGATCCTTTTAAATTAAAAATGAAGTTTTAA
ATCAATCTAAAGTATATATGAGTAAACTTGGTCTGACAGTTACCAATGCTTAATCAGTGAGGCACCTATC
TCAGCGATCTGTCTATTTCGTTCATCCATAGTTGCCTGACTCCCCGTCGTGTAGATAACTACGATACGGG
AGGGCTTACCATCTGGCCCCAGTGCTGCAATGATACCGCGAGACCCACGCTCACCGGCTCCAGATTTATC
AGCAATAAACCAGCCAGCCGGAAGGGCCGAGCGCAGAAGTGGTCCTGCAACTTTATCCGCCTCCATCCAG
TCTATTAATTGTTGCCGGGAAGCTAGAGTAAGTAGTTCGCCAGTTAATAGTTTGCGCAACGTTGTTGCCA
TTGCTACAGGCATCGTGGTGTCACGCTCGTCGTTTGGTATGGCTTCATTCAGCTCCGGTTCCCAACGATC
AAGGCGAGTTACATGATCCCCCATGTTGTGCAAAAAAGCGGTTAGCTCCTTCGGTCCTCCGATCGTTGTC
AGAAGTAAGTTGGCCGCAGTGTTATCACTCATGGTTATGGCAGCACTGCATAATTCTCTTACTGTCATGC
CATCCGTAAGATGCTTTTCTGTGACTGGTGAGTACTCAACCAAGTCATTCTGAGAATAGTGTATGCGGCG
ACCGAGTTGCTCTTGCCCGGCGTCAATACGGGATAATACCGCGCCACATAGCAGAACTTTAAAAGTGCTC
ATCATTGGAAAACGTTCTTCGGGGCGAAAACTCTCAAGGATCTTACCGCTGTTGAGATCCAGTTCGATGT
AACCCACTCGTGCACCCAACTGATCTTCAGCATCTTTTACTTTCACCAGCGTTTCTGGGTGAGCAAAAAC
AGGAAGGCAAAATGCCGCAAAAAAGGGAATAAGGGCGACACGGAAATGTTGAATACTCATACTCTTCCTT
TTTCAATATTATTGAAGCATTTATCAGGGTTATTGTCTCATGAGCGGATACATATTTGAATGTATTTAGA
AAAATAAACAAATAGGGGTTCCGCGCACATTTCCCCGAAAAGTGCCACCTG
