>Addgene plasmid #32617 | cLS-F2 | addgene partial sequence | sequence record 55972 | EGFP-N 5'-CGTCGCCGTCCAGCTCGACCAG-3'
TCCTCGCCCTTGCTCACCATGGTGGCGACCGGTGCGCGCATAAAGCGCCTCGCAAATCGCGTCCGACGGG
CAACTAACGGCTCCGGTCAAGCTTCCATTATATAGAATTCCGTAACTTGACCTCAGCTGGGGTCAATAAC
TCGAGCAATTGGTCGACTATCGATAGAGAAATGTTCTGGCACCTGCACTTGCACTGGGGACAGCCTATTT
TGCTAGTTTGTTTTGTTTCGTTTTGTTTTGATGGAGAGCGTATGTTAGTACTATCGATTCACACAAAAAA
CCAACACACAGATGTAATGAAAATAAAGATATTTTATTGCGGCCGCTCCAAGTACCTCCCGTACCTTAAT
ATTACTTCTCGACCCAGGTGGCACTTTTCGGGGAAATGTGCGCGGAACCCCTATTTGTTTATTTTTCTAA
ATACATTCAAATATGTATCCGCTCATGAGACAATAACCCTGATAAATGCTTCAATAATATTGAAAAAGGA
AGAGTATGAGTATTCAACATTTCCGTGTCGCCCTTATTCCCTTTTTTGCGGCATTTTGCCTTCCTGTTTT
TGCTCACCCAGAAACGCTGGTGAAAGTAAAAGATGCTGAAGATCAGTTGGGTGCACGAGTGGGTTACATC
GAACTGGATCTCAACAGCGGTAAGATCCTTGAGAGTTTTCGCCCCGAAGAACGTTTTCCAATGATGAGCA
CTTTTAAAGTTCTGCTATGTGGCGCGGTATTATCCCGTATTGACGCCGGGCAAGAGCAACTCGGTCGCCG
CATACACTATTCTCAGAATGACTTGGTTGAGTACTCACCAGTCACAGAAAAGCATCTTACGGATGGCATG
ACAGTAAGAGAATTATGCAGTGCTGCCATAACCATGAGTGA
