>Addgene plasmid #32617 | cLS-F2 | addgene partial sequence | sequence record 56478 | IRES-F 5'-TGGCTCTCCTCAAGCGTATT-3'
CTGATCTGGGGCCTCGGTGCACATGCTTTACATGTGTTTAGTCGAGGTTAAAAAAACGTCTAGGCCCCCC
GAACCACGGGGACGTGGTTTTCCTTTGAAAAACACGATGATAATATGGGGTCGAGGCTGCTGCTGCTGCT
GCTGCTGGGCCTGAGGCTACAGCTCTCCCTGGGCATCATCCCAGTTGAGGAGGAGAACCCGGACTTCTGG
AACCGCGAGGCAGCCGAGGCCCTGGGTGCCGCCAAGAAGCTGCAGCCTGCACAGACAGCCGCCAAGAACC
TCATCATCTTCCTGGGCGATGGGATGGGGGTGTCTACGGTGACAGCTGCCAGGATCCTAAAAGGGCAGAA
GAAGGACAAACTGGGGCCTGAGATACCCCTGGCCATGGACCGCTTCCCATATGTGGCTCTGTCCAAGACA
TACAATGTAGACAAACATGTGCCAGACAGTGGAGCCACAGCCACGGCCTACCTGTGCGGGGTCAAGGGCA
ACTTCCAGACCATTGGCTTGAGTGCAGCCGCCCGCTTTAACCAGTGCAACACGACACGCGGCAACGAGGT
CATCTCCGTGATGAATCGGGCCAAGAAAGCAGGGAAGTCAGTGGGAGTGGTAACCACCACACGAGTGCAG
CACGCCTCGCCAGCCGGCACCTACGCCCACACGGTGAACCGCAACTGGTACTCGGACGCCGACGTGCCTG
CCTCGGCCCGCCAGGAGGGGTGCCAGGACATCGCTACGCAGCTCATCTCCAACATGG
